Addgene plasmid #176901: U6-pegRNA-H1-nick sgRNA-mCherry
Purpose: Expresses prime editing guide RNA and guide RNA in mammalian cells
Depositing lab: Hyongbum Kim. Depositing organization: Yonsei University Health System. Publication: Application of prime editing to the correction of mutations and phenotypes in adult mice with liver and eye diseases. Jang H, Jo DH, Cho CS, Shin JH, Seo JH, Yu G, Gopalappa R, Kim D, Cho SR, Kim JH, Kim HH. Nat Biomed Eng. 2021 Aug 26. pii: 10.1038/s41551-021-00788-9. doi: 10.1038/s41551-021-00788-9. PubMed 34446856.
Backbone
  Vector backbone: px552
  Total vector size (bp): 6551
  Vector type: Mammalian Expression, AAV
Growth in bacteria
  Bacterial resistance: Ampicillin, 100 μg/mL
  Growth temperature: 37°C
  Growth strain: NEB Stable
  Copy number: High Copy
Gene/Insert 1
  Gene/Insert name: mCherry
  Species: Synthetic
  Insert size (bp): 708
  Promoter: CAG
  Cloning method: Gibson Cloning
  Sequencing primers: 5′ aaccatgttcatgccttctt; 3′ ccacccgtagatctctcg
Gene/Insert 2
  Gene/Insert name: gRNA scaffold
  Species: Synthetic
  Insert size (bp): 76
  Promoter: U6
  Cloning method: Gibson Cloning
  Sequencing primers: 5′ gaaagtatttcgatttcttggc; 3′ GCCCGCGATTCCTTGGAG
Gene/Insert 3
  Gene/Insert name: gRNA scaffold
  Species: Synthetic
  Insert size (bp): 76
  Promoter: H1
  Cloning method: Gibson Cloning
  Sequencing primers: 5′ ATGTCTTTGGATTTGGGAAT; 3′ gaccccgtaattgattactatt
Terms and licenses: Academic/Nonprofit Terms; Industry Terms: Not Available to Industry
How to cite: U6-pegRNA-H1-nick sgRNA-mCherry was a gift from Hyongbum Kim (Addgene plasmid # 176901 ; http://n2t.net/addgene:176901 ; RRID:Addgene_176901)
