[The description below was written by a language model from this plasmid's Addgene catalogue record, the feature table of its GenBank file and pLannotate feature annotations shown in this document.]
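Description:
U6-pegRNA-H1-nick sgRNA-mCherry is a 6.5 kb AAV transfer plasmid built on the px552 backbone for expressing the RNA components of prime editing in mammalian cells. It is maintained in E. coli through a high-copy ColE1/pUC-type origin with ampicillin selection (bla under its own promoter), and it also carries an f1 phage origin. The payload lies between two AAV2 inverted terminal repeats, which allow the intervening cassette to be packaged into recombinant AAV particles when replication and capsid functions are supplied in trans. The plasmid can also be used directly by transfection.

Three transcription units sit in tandem between the ITRs. A human U6 RNA polymerase III promoter drives a Streptococcus pyogenes Cas9 guide RNA scaffold intended for the prime editing guide RNA (pegRNA). A human H1 promoter drives a second copy of the same scaffold for a conventional sgRNA, which directs the additional nick on the non-edited strand that is used to raise prime editing efficiency. The catalogue lists only the 76 bp scaffolds as inserts and names no spacer, extension or target, so the construct may be a cloning backbone for user-defined guides, although the record does not say this explicitly. Downstream, a CAG promoter (CMV enhancer, chicken β-actin promoter and chimeric intron) expresses codon-optimised mCherry from a Kozak-initiated reading frame ending in a human growth hormone polyadenylation signal, marking transfected or transduced cells with red fluorescence.

No Cas9 or prime editor protein is encoded, so the editor must be delivered separately. The associated publication concerns prime editing to correct mutations in mouse liver and eye disease models. The sequencing-derived record is slightly shorter (6,503 nt) than the depositor's map and resolves the upstream ITR only as fragments.
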