LOCUS       Exported 6551 bp ds-DNA circular SYN 17-SEP-2021
DEFINITION  Expresses prime editing guide RNA and guide RNA in mammalian cells.
ACCESSION   .
VERSION     .
KEYWORDS    U6-pegRNA-H1-nick sgRNA-mCherry
SOURCE      synthetic DNA construct
  ORGANISM  synthetic DNA construct
REFERENCE   1 (bases 1 to 6551)
  AUTHORS   Jang H, Jo DH, Cho CS, Shin JH, Seo JH, Yu G, Gopalappa R, Kim D,
            Cho SR, Kim JH, Kim HH
  TITLE     Application of prime editing to the correction of mutations and
            phenotypes in adult mice with liver and eye diseases.
  JOURNAL   Nat Biomed Eng. 2021 Aug 26. pii: 10.1038/s41551-021-00788-9. doi:
            10.1038/s41551-021-00788-9.
  PUBMED    34446856
REFERENCE   2 (bases 1 to 6551)
  AUTHORS   .
  TITLE     Direct Submission
  JOURNAL   Exported Sep 17, 2021 from SnapGene Server 1.1.58
            http://www.snapgene.com
FEATURES             Location/Qualifiers
     source          1..6551
                     /organism="synthetic DNA construct"
                     /mol_type="other DNA"
     repeat_region   1..141
                     /label=AAV2 ITR
                     /note="inverted terminal repeat of adeno-associated virus
                     serotype 2"
     repeat_region   12..141
                     /label=AAV2 ITR
     promoter        156..396
                     /label=U6 promoter
                     /note="RNA polymerase III promoter for human U6 snRNA"
     primer_bind     156..176
                     /label=hU6-F
                     /note="Human U6 promoter, forward primer"
     primer_bind     327..346
                     /label=LKO.1 5'
                     /note="Human U6 promoter, forward primer"
     misc_RNA        425..500
                     /label=gRNA scaffold
                     /note="guide RNA scaffold for the Streptococcus pyogenes
                     CRISPR/Cas9 system"
     primer_bind     673..692
                     /label=H1
                     /note="Human H1 promoter, forward primer"
     misc_RNA        782..857
                     /label=gRNA scaffold
                     /note="guide RNA scaffold for the Streptococcus pyogenes
                     CRISPR/Cas9 system"
     enhancer        865..1244
                     /label=CMV enhancer
                     /note="human cytomegalovirus immediate early enhancer"
     promoter        1246..1523
                     /label=chicken beta-actin promoter
     intron          1524..2535
                     /label=chimeric intron
                     /note="chimera between introns from chicken beta-actin and
                     rabbit beta-globin"
     primer_bind     2459..2481
                     /label=pCAGGS-5
                     /note="Chimeric intron in CAG promoter, forward primer"
     regulatory      2544..2553
                     /regulatory_class="other"
                     /note="vertebrate consensus sequence for strong initiation
                     of translation (Kozak, 1987)"
     CDS             2550..3260
                     /codon_start=1
                     /product="monomeric derivative of DsRed fluorescent protein
                     (Shaner et al., 2004)"
                     /label=mCherry
                     /note="mammalian codon-optimized"
                     /translation="MVSKGEEDNMAIIKEFMRFKVHMEGSVNGHEFEIEGEGEGRPYEG
                     TQTAKLKVTKGGPLPFAWDILSPQFMYGSKAYVKHPADIPDYLKLSFPEGFKWERVMNF
                     EDGGVVTVTQDSSLQDGEFIYKVKLRGTNFPSDGPVMQKKTMGWEASSERMYPEDGALK
                     GEIKQRLKLKDGGHYDAEVKTTYKAKKPVQLPGAYNVNIKLDITSHNEDYTIVEQYERA
                     EGRHSTGGMDELYK"
     primer_bind     complement(2695..2713)
                     /label=mCherry-R
                     /note="mCherry, reverse primer"
     primer_bind     2963..2982
                     /label=mCherry-F
                     /note="mCherry, forward primer"
     polyA_signal    3298..3774
                     /label=hGH poly(A) signal
                     /note="human growth hormone polyadenylation signal"
     primer_bind     complement(3497..3516)
                     /label=hGH-PA-R
                     /note="Human growth hormone terminator, reverse primer"
     repeat_region   3814..3954
                     /label=AAV2 ITR
                     /note="inverted terminal repeat of adeno-associated virus
                     serotype 2"
     repeat_region   3814..3943
                     /label=AAV2 ITR
     rep_origin      4029..4484
                     /direction=RIGHT
                     /label=f1 ori
                     /note="f1 bacteriophage origin of replication; arrow
                     indicates direction of (+) strand synthesis"
     primer_bind     complement(4116..4135)
                     /label=F1ori-R
                     /note="F1 origin, reverse primer"
     primer_bind     4326..4347
                     /label=F1ori-F
                     /note="F1 origin, forward primer"
     primer_bind     complement(4501..4520)
                     /label=pRS-marker
                     /note="pRS vectors, use to sequence yeast selectable
                     marker"
     primer_bind     4620..4642
                     /label=pGEX 3'
                     /note="pGEX vectors, reverse primer"
     primer_bind     complement(4680..4698)
                     /label=pBRforEco
                     /note="pBR322 vectors, upsteam of EcoRI site, forward
                     primer"
     promoter        4766..4870
                     /gene="bla"
                     /label=AmpR promoter
     CDS             4871..5731
                     /codon_start=1
                     /gene="bla"
                     /product="beta-lactamase"
                     /label=AmpR
                     /note="confers resistance to ampicillin, carbenicillin, and
                     related antibiotics"
                     /translation="MSIQHFRVALIPFFAAFCLPVFAHPETLVKVKDAEDQLGARVGYI
                     ELDLNSGKILESFRPEERFPMMSTFKVLLCGAVLSRIDAGQEQLGRRIHYSQNDLVEYS
                     PVTEKHLTDGMTVRELCSAAITMSDNTAANLLLTTIGGPKELTAFLHNMGDHVTRLDRW
                     EPELNEAIPNDERDTTMPVAMATTLRKLLTGELLTLASRQQLIDWMEADKVAGPLLRSA
                     LPAGWFIADKSGAGERGSRGIIAALGPDGKPSRIVVIYTTGSQATMDERNRQIAEIGAS
                     LIKHW"
     primer_bind     complement(5089..5108)
                     /label=Amp-R
                     /note="Ampicillin resistance gene, reverse primer"
     rep_origin      5902..6490
                     /direction=RIGHT
                     /label=ori
                     /note="high-copy-number ColE1/pMB1/pBR322/pUC origin of
                     replication"
     primer_bind     6391..6410
                     /label=pBR322ori-F
                     /note="pBR322 origin, forward primer"
ORIGIN
        1 cctgcaggca gctgcgcgct cgctcgctca ctgaggccgc ccgggcaaag cccgggcgtc
       61 gggcgacctt tggtcgcccg gcctcagtga gcgagcgagc gcgcagagag ggagtggcca
      121 actccatcac taggggttcc tgcggccgca cgcgtgaggg cctatttccc atgattcctt
      181 catatttgca tatacgatac aaggctgtta gagagataat tggaattaat ttgactgtaa
      241 acacaaagat attagtacaa aatacgtgac gtagaaagta ataatttctt gggtagtttg
      301 cagttttaaa attatgtttt aaaatggact atcatatgct taccgtaact tgaaagtatt
      361 tcgatttctt ggctttatat atcttgtgga aaggacgaaa caccgtgcct ttcagtttct
      421 gggtgtttta gagctagaaa tagcaagtta aaataaggct agtccgttat caacttgaaa
      481 aagtgggacc gagtcggtcc agtaccaccc atccagaaac tgaaagtttt tttgtttgaa
      541 cgctgacgtc atcaacccgc tccaaggaat cgcgggccca gtgtcactag gcgggaacac
      601 ccagcgcgcg tgcgccctgg caggaagatg gctgtgaggg acaggggagt ggcgccctgc
      661 aatatttgca tgtcgctatg tgttctggga aatcaccata aacgtgaaat gtctttggat
      721 ttgggaatct tataagttct gtatgaggac cacagatccc cgatgagtac gtccatgttg
      781 ggttttagag ctagaaatag caagttaaaa taaggctagt ccgttatcaa cttgaaaaag
      841 tggcaccgag tcggtgcttt ttttgacatt gattattgac tagttattaa tagtaatcaa
      901 ttacggggtc attagttcat agcccatata tggagttccg cgttacataa cttacggtaa
      961 atggcccgcc tggctgaccg cccaacgacc cccgcccatt gacgtcaata atgacgtatg
     1021 ttcccatagt aacgccaata gggactttcc attgacgtca atgggtggag tatttacggt
     1081 aaactgccca cttggcagta catcaagtgt atcatatgcc aagtacgccc cctattgacg
     1141 tcaatgacgg taaatggccc gcctggcatt atgcccagta catgacctta tgggactttc
     1201 ctacttggca gtacatctac gtattagtca tcgctattac catggtcgag gtgagcccca
     1261 cgttctgctt cactctcccc atctcccccc cctccccacc cccaattttg tatttattta
     1321 ttttttaatt attttgtgca gcgatggggg cggggggggg gggggggcgc gcgccaggcg
     1381 gggcggggcg gggcgagggg cggggcgggg cgaggcggag aggtgcggcg gcagccaatc
     1441 agagcggcgc gctccgaaag tttcctttta tggcgaggcg gcggcggcgg cggccctata
     1501 aaaagcgaag cgcgcggcgg gcgggagtcg ctgcgtcgcg ccttcgcccc gtgccccgct
     1561 ccgccgccgc ctcgcgccgc ccgccccggc tctgactgac cgcgttactc ccacaggtga
     1621 gcgggcggga cggcccttct cctccgggct gtaattagcg cttggtttaa tgacggctcg
     1681 tttcttttct gtggctgcgt gaaagcctta aagggctccg ggagggccct ttgtgcgggg
     1741 gggagcggct cggggggtgc gtgcgtgtgt gtgtgcgtgg ggagcgccgc gtgcggcccg
     1801 cgctgcccgg cggctgtgag cgctgcgggc gcggcgcggg gctttgtgcg ctccgcgtgt
     1861 gcgcgagggg agcgcggccg ggggcggtgc cccgcggtgc gggggggctg cgaggggaac
     1921 aaaggctgcg tgcggggtgt gtgcgtgggg gggtgagcag ggggtgtggg cgcggcggtc
     1981 gggctgtaac ccccccctgc acccccctcc ccgagttgct gagcacggcc cggcttcggg
     2041 tgcggggctc cgtgcggggc gtggcgcggg gctcgccgtg ccgggcgggg ggtggcggca
     2101 ggtgggggtg ccgggcgggg cggggccgcc tcgggccggg gagggctcgg gggaggggcg
     2161 cggcggcccc ggagcgccgg cggctgtcga ggcgcggcga gccgcagcca ttgcctttta
     2221 tggtaatcgt gcgagagggc gcagggactt cctttgtccc aaatctggcg gagccgaaat
     2281 ctgggaggcg ccgccgcacc ccctctagcg ggcgcgggcg aagcggtgcg gcgccggcag
     2341 gaaggaaatg ggcggggagg gccttcgtgc gtcgccgcgc cgccgtcccc ttctccatct
     2401 ccagcctcgg ggctgccgca gggggacggc tgccttcggg ggggacgggg cagggcgggg
     2461 ttcggcttct ggcgtgtgac cggcggctct agagcctctg ctaaccatgt tcatgccttc
     2521 ttctttttcc tacagtcgac gtcgccacca tggtgagcaa gggcgaggag gataacatgg
     2581 ccatcatcaa ggagttcatg cgcttcaagg tgcacatgga gggctccgtg aacggccacg
     2641 agttcgagat cgagggcgag ggcgagggcc gcccctacga gggcacccag accgccaagc
     2701 tgaaggtgac caagggtggc cccctgccct tcgcctggga catcctgtcc cctcagttca
     2761 tgtacggctc caaggcctac gtgaagcacc ccgccgacat ccccgactac ttgaagctgt
     2821 ccttccccga gggcttcaag tgggagcgcg tgatgaactt cgaggacggc ggcgtggtga
     2881 ccgtgaccca ggactcctcc ctgcaggacg gcgagttcat ctacaaggtg aagctgcgcg
     2941 gcaccaactt cccctccgac ggccccgtaa tgcagaagaa gaccatgggc tgggaggcct
     3001 cctccgagcg gatgtacccc gaggacggcg ccctgaaggg cgagatcaag cagaggctga
     3061 agctgaagga cggcggccac tacgacgctg aggtcaagac cacctacaag gccaagaagc
     3121 ccgtgcagct gcccggcgcc tacaacgtca acatcaagtt ggacatcacc tcccacaacg
     3181 aggactacac catcgtggaa cagtacgaac gcgccgaggg ccgccactcc accggcggca
     3241 tggacgagct gtacaagtga aagcttatcg ataccgagcg ctgctcgaga gatctacggg
     3301 tggcatccct gtgacccctc cccagtgcct ctcctggccc tggaagttgc cactccagtg
     3361 cccaccagcc ttgtcctaat aaaattaagt tgcatcattt tgtctgacta ggtgtccttc
     3421 tataatatta tggggtggag gggggtggta tggagcaagg ggcaagttgg gaagacaacc
     3481 tgtagggcct gcggggtcta ttgggaacca agctggagtg cagtggcaca atcttggctc
     3541 actgcaatct ccgcctcctg ggttcaagcg attctcctgc ctcagcctcc cgagttgttg
     3601 ggattccagg catgcatgac caggctcagc taatttttgt ttttttggta gagacggggt
     3661 ttcaccatat tggccaggct ggtctccaac tcctaatctc aggtgatcta cccaccttgg
     3721 cctcccaaat tgctgggatt acaggcgtga accactgctc ccttccctgt ccttctgatt
     3781 ttgtaggtaa ccacgtgcgg accgagcggc cgcaggaacc cctagtgatg gagttggcca
     3841 ctccctctct gcgcgctcgc tcgctcactg aggccgggcg accaaaggtc gcccgacgcc
     3901 cgggctttgc ccgggcggcc tcagtgagcg agcgagcgcg cagctgcctg caggggcgcc
     3961 tgatgcggta ttttctcctt acgcatctgt gcggtatttc acaccgcata nnnnnnnnnn
     4021 nnnnnnnnnn nnnnnnnnnn nnnnnnnnnn nnnnnnnnnn nnnnnnnnnn nnnnnnnnnn
     4081 nnnnnnnnnn nnnnnnnnnn nnnnnnnnnn nnnnnnnnnn nnnnnnnnnn nnnnnnnnnn
     4141 nnnnnnnnnn nncnnnnnnn nnnnnnnnnn nnnnnnnnnn nnnnnnnnnn nnnnnnnnnn
     4201 nnnnnnnnnn nnnnnnnnnn nnnnnnnnnn nnnnnnnnnn nnnnnnnnnn nnnnnnnnnn
     4261 nnnnnnnnnn nnnnnnnnnn nnnnnnnnnn nnnncctttg acgttggagt ccacgttctt
     4321 taatagtgga ctcttgttcc aaactggaac aacactcaac cctatctcgg gctattcttt
     4381 tgatttataa gggattttgc cgatttcggc ctattggtta aaaaatgagc tgatttaaca
     4441 aaaatttaac gcgaatttta acaaaatatt aacgtttaca attttatggt gcactctcag
     4501 tacaatctgc tctgatgccg catagttaag ccagccccga cacccgccaa cacccgctga
     4561 cgcgccctga cgggcttgtc tgctcccggc atccgcttac agacaagctg tgaccgtctc
     4621 cgggagctgc atgtgtcaga ggttttcacc gtcatcaccg aaacgcgcga gacgaaaggg
     4681 cctcgtgata cgcctatttt tataggttaa tgtcatgata ataatggttt cttagacgtc
     4741 aggtggcact tttcggggaa atgtgcgcgg aacccctatt tgtttatttt tctaaataca
     4801 ttcaaatatg tatccgctca tgagacaata accctgataa atgcttcaat aatattgaaa
     4861 aaggaagagt atgagtattc aacatttccg tgtcgccctt attccctttt ttgcggcatt
     4921 ttgccttcct gtttttgctc acccagaaac gctggtgaaa gtaaaagatg ctgaagatca
     4981 gttgggtgca cgagtgggtt acatcgaact ggatctcaac agcggtaaga tccttgagag
     5041 ttttcgcccc gaagaacgtt ttccaatgat gagcactttt aaagttctgc tatgtggcgc
     5101 ggtattatcc cgtattgacg ccgggcaaga gcaactcggt cgccgcatac actattctca
     5161 gaatgacttg gttgagtact caccagtcac agaaaagcat cttacggatg gcatgacagt
     5221 aagagaatta tgcagtgctg ccataaccat gagtgataac actgcggcca acttacttct
     5281 gacaacgatc ggaggaccga aggagctaac cgcttttttg cacaacatgg gggatcatgt
     5341 aactcgcctt gatcgttggg aaccggagct gaatgaagcc ataccaaacg acgagcgtga
     5401 caccacgatg cctgtagcaa tggcaacaac gttgcgcaaa ctattaactg gcgaactact
     5461 tactctagct tcccggcaac aattaataga ctggatggag gcggataaag ttgcaggacc
     5521 acttctgcgc tcggcccttc cggctggctg gtttattgct gataaatctg gagccggtga
     5581 gcgtgggtct cgcggtatca ttgcagcact ggggccagat ggtaagccct cccgtatcgt
     5641 agttatctac acgacgggga gtcaggcaac tatggatgaa cgaaatagac agatcgctga
     5701 gataggtgcc tcactgatta agcattggta actgtcagac caagtttact catatatact
     5761 ttagattgat ttaaaacttc atttttaatt taaaaggatc taggtgaaga tcctttttga
     5821 taatctcatg accaaaatcc cttaacgtga gttttcgttc cactgagcgt cagaccccgt
     5881 agaaaagatc aaaggatctt cttgagatcc tttttttctg cgcgtaatct gctgcttgca
     5941 aacaaaaaaa ccaccgctac cagcggtggt ttgtttgccg gatcaagagc taccaactct
     6001 ttttccgaag gtaactggct tcagcagagc gcagatacca aatactgtcc ttctagtgta
     6061 gccgtagtta ggccaccact tcaagaactc tgtagcaccg cctacatacc tcgctctgct
     6121 aatcctgtta ccagtggctg ctgccagtgg cgataagtcg tgtcttaccg ggttggactc
     6181 aagacgatag ttaccggata aggcgcagcg gtcgggctga acggggggtt cgtgcacaca
     6241 gcccagcttg gagcgaacga cctacaccga actgagatac ctacagcgtg agctatgaga
     6301 aagcgccacg cttcccgaag ggagaaaggc ggacaggtat ccggtaagcg gcagggtcgg
     6361 aacaggagag cgcacgaggg agcttccagg gggaaacgcc tggtatcttt atagtcctgt
     6421 cgggtttcgc cacctctgac ttgagcgtcg atttttgtga tgctcgtcag gggggcggag
     6481 cctatggaaa aacgccagca acgcggcctt tttacggttc ctggcctttt gctggccttt
     6541 tgctcacatg t
//
