Features (pLannotate 1.2.2; 20 found; start..end, strand, type, name):
      1..122     +  promoter       chicken β-actin promoter (fragment): contains a 21-bp deletion relative to the standard chicken β-actin promoter
    123..1139    +  intron         chimeric intron: chimera between introns from chicken β-actin and rabbit β-globin
   1154..1861    +  CDS            mCherry: mCherry is a basic (constitutively fluorescent) red fluorescent protein published in 2004, derived from Discosoma sp.. It is reported to be a very rapidly-maturing monomer with low acid sensitivity.
   1902..2378    +  polyA_signal   hGH poly(A) signal: human growth hormone polyadenylation signal
   2418..2558    +  repeat_region  AAV2 ITR: inverted terminal repeat of adeno-associated virus serotype 2 inverted
   2563..2614    -  misc_feature   bom (fragment): basis of mobility region from pBR322
   2633..3088    +  rep_origin     f1 ori (sequence partly withheld): f1 bacteriophage origin of replication; arrow indicates direction of (+) strand synthesis
   3089..3138    -  misc_feature   bom (fragment): basis of mobility region from pBR322
   3240..3275    -  CDS            rop (fragment): Rop protein, which maintains plasmids at low copy number; rop
   3370..3474    +  promoter       AmpR promoter: bla
   3475..4335    +  CDS            AmpR: β-lactamase; bla; confers resistance to ampicillin, carbenicillin, and related antibiotics
   4506..5094    +  rep_origin     ori: high-copy-number ColE1/pMB1/pBR322/pUC origin of replication
   5167..5194    +  repeat_region  AAV2 ITR (fragment): inverted terminal repeat of adeno-associated virus serotype 2 inverted
   5223..5250    +  repeat_region  AAV2 ITR (fragment): inverted terminal repeat of adeno-associated virus serotype 2 inverted
   5300..5540    +  promoter       U6 promoter: RNA polymerase III promoter for human U6 snRNA
   5569..5642    +  misc_RNA       gRNA scaffold: guide RNA scaffold for the Streptococcus pyogenes CRISPR/Cas9 system
   5682..5891    +  promoter       H1 promoter: human H1 RNA promoter
   5926..6001    +  misc_RNA       gRNA scaffold: guide RNA scaffold for the Streptococcus pyogenes CRISPR/Cas9 system
   6009..6388    +  enhancer       CMV enhancer: human cytomegalovirus immediate early enhancer
   6390..6503    +  promoter       chicken β-actin promoter (fragment): contains a 21-bp deletion relative to the standard chicken β-actin promoter
>Addgene plasmid #176901 | U6-pegRNA-H1-nick sgRNA-mCherry | addgene full sequence | sequence record 350107 | Addgene NGS Result
GGGGCGGGGCGAGGCGGAGAGGTGCGGCGGCAGCCAATCAGAGCGGCGCGCTCCGAAAGTTTCCTTTTAT
GGCGAGGCGGCGGCGGCGGCGGCCCTATAAAAAGCGAAGCGCGCGGCGGGCGGGAGTCGCTGCGCGCTGC
CTTCGCCCCGTGCCCCGCTCCGCCGCCGCCTCGCGCCGCCCGCCCCGGCTCTGACTGACCGCGTTACTCC
CACAGGTGAGCGGGCGGGACGGCCCTTCTCCTCCGGGCTGTAATTAGCGCTTGGTTTAATGACGGCTTGT
TTCTTTTCTGTGGCTGCGTGAAAGCCTTGAGGGGCTCCGGGAGGGCCCTTTGTGCGGGGGGAGCGGCTCG
GGGGGTGCGTGCGTGTGTGTGTGCGTGGGGAGCGCCGCGTGCGGCTCCGCGCTGCCCGGCGGCTGTGAGC
GCTGCGGGCGCGGCGCGGGGCTTTGTGCGCTCCGCAGTGTGCGCGAGGGGAGCGCGGCCGGGGGCGGTGC
CCCGCGGTGCGGGGGGGGCTGCGAGGGGAACAAAGGCTGCGTGCGGGGTGTGTGCGTGGGGGGGTGAGCA
GGGGGTGTGGGCGCGTCGGTCGGGCTGCAACCCCCCCTGCACCCCCCTCCCCGAGTTGCTGAGCACGGCC
CGGCTTCGGGTGCGGGGCTCCGTACGGGGCGTGGCGCGGGGCTCGCCGTGCCGGGCGGGGGGTGGCGGCA
GGTGGGGGTGCCGGGCGGGGCGGGGCCGCCTCGGGCCGGGGAGGGCTCGGGGGAGGGGCGCGGCGGCCCC
CGGAGCGCCGGCGGCTGTCGAGGCGCGGCGAGCCGCAGCCATTGCCTTTTATGGTAATCGTGCGAGAGGG
CGCAGGGACTTCCTTTGTCCCAAATCTGTGCGGAGCCGAAATCTGGGAGGCGCCGCCGCACCCCCTCTAG
CGGGCGCGGGGCGAAGCGGTGCGGCGCCGGCAGGAAGGAAATGGGCGGGGAGGGCCTTCGTGCGTCGCCG
CGCCGCCGTCCCCTTCTCCCTCTCCAGCCTCGGGGCTGTCCGCGGGGGGACGGCTGCCTTCGGGGGGGAC
GGGGCAGGGCGGGGTTCGGCTTCTGGCGTGTGACCGGCGGCTCTAGAGCCTCTGCTAACCATGTTCATGC
CTTCTTCTTTTTCCTACAGTCGACGTCGCCACCATGGTGAGCAAGGGCGAGGAGGATAACATGGCCATCA
TCAAGGAGTTCATGCGCTTCAAGGTGCACATGGAGGGCTCCGTGAACGGCCACGAGTTCGAGATCGAGGG
CGAGGGCGAGGGCCGCCCCTACGAGGGCACCCAGACCGCCAAGCTGAAGGTGACCAAGGGTGGCCCCCTG
CCCTTCGCCTGGGACATCCTGTCCCCTCAGTTCATGTACGGCTCCAAGGCCTACGTGAAGCACCCCGCCG
ACATCCCCGACTACTTGAAGCTGTCCTTCCCCGAGGGCTTCAAGTGGGAGCGCGTGATGAACTTCGAGGA
CGGCGGCGTGGTGACCGTGACCCAGGACTCCTCCCTGCAGGACGGCGAGTTCATCTACAAGGTGAAGCTG
CGCGGCACCAACTTCCCCTCCGACGGCCCCGTAATGCAGAAGAAGACCATGGGCTGGGAGGCCTCCTCCG
AGCGGATGTACCCCGAGGACGGCGCCCTGAAGGGCGAGATCAAGCAGAGGCTGAAGCTGAAGGACGGCGG
CCACTACGACGCTGAGGTCAAGACCACCTACAAGGCCAAGAAGCCCGTGCAGCTGCCCGGCGCCTACAAC
GTCAACATCAAGTTGGACATCACCTCCCACAACGAGGACTACACCATCGTGGAACAGTACGAACGCGCCG
AGGGCCGCCACTCCACCGGCGGCATGGACGAGCTGTACAAGTGAAAGCTTATCGATACCGAGCGCTGCTC
GAGAGATCTACGGGTGGCATCCCTGTGACCCCTCCCCAGTGCCTCTCCTGGCCCTGGAAGTTGCCACTCC
AGTGCCCACCAGCCTTGTCCTAATAAAATTAAGTTGCATCATTTTGTCTGACTAGGTGTCCTTCTATAAT
ATTATGGGGTGGAGGGGGGTGGTATGGAGCAAGGGGCAAGTTGGGAAGACAACCTGTAGGGCCTGCGGGG
TCTATTGGGAACCAAGCTGGAGTGCAGTGGCACAATCTTGGCTCACTGCAATCTCCGCCTCCTGGGTTCA
AGCGATTCTCCTGCCTCAGCCTCCCGAGTTGTTGGGATTCCAGGCATGCATGACCAGGCTCAGCTAATTT
TTGTTTTTTTGGTAGAGACGGGGTTTCACCATATTGGCCAGGCTGGTCTCCAACTCCTAATCTCAGGTGA
TCTACCCACCTTGGCCTCCCAAATTGCTGGGATTACAGGCGTGAACCACTGCTCCCTTCCCTGTCCTTCT
GATTTTGTAGGTAACCACGTGCGGACCGAGCGGCCGCAGGAACCCCTAGTGATGGAGTTGGCCACTCCCT
CTCTGCGCGCTCGCTCGCTCACTGAGGCCGGGCGACCAAAGGTCGCCCGACGCCCGGGCTTTGCCCGGGC
GGCCTCAGTGAGCGAGCGAGCGCGCAGCTGCCTGCAGGGGCGCCTGATGCGGTATTTTCTCCTTACGCAT
CTGTGCGGTATTTCACACCGCATA
[95 nt withheld, positions 2615-2709]
T
[46 nt withheld, positions 2711-2756]
C
[141 nt withheld, positions 2758-2898]
CCTTTGACGTTGGAGTCCACGTTCTTTAATAGTGGACTCTTGTTCCAAACTGGAACAACACTCAACTCTA
TCTCGGGCTATTCTTTTGATTTATAAGGGATTTTGCCGATTTCGGTCTATTGGTTAAAAAATGAGCTGAT
TTAACAAAAATTTAACGCGAATTTTAACAAAATATTAACGTTTACAATTTTATGGTGCACTCTCAGTACA
ATCTGCTCTGATGCCGCATAGTTAAGCCAGCCCCGACACCCGCCAACACCCGCTGACGCGCCCTGACGGG
CTTGTCTGCTCCCGGCATCCGCTTACAGACAAGCTGTGACCGTCTCCGGGAGCTGCATGTGTCAGAGGTT
TTCACCGTCATCACCGAAACGCGCGAGACGAAAGGGCCTCGTGATACGCCTATTTTTATAGGTTAATGTC
ATGATAATAATGGTTTCTTAGACGTCAGGTGGCACTTTTCGGGGAAATGTGCGCGGAACCCCTATTTGTT
TATTTTTCTAAATACATTCAAATATGTATCCGCTCATGAGACAATAACCCTGATAAATGCTTCAATAATA
TTGAAAAAGGAAGAGTATGAGTATTCAACATTTCCGTGTCGCCCTTATTCCCTTTTTTGCGGCATTTTGC
CTTCCTGTTTTTGCTCACCCAGAAACGCTGGTGAAAGTAAAAGATGCTGAAGATCAGTTGGGTGCACGAG
TGGGTTACATCGAACTGGATCTCAACAGCGGTAAGATCCTTGAGAGTTTTCGCCCCGAAGAACGTTTTCC
AATGATGAGCACTTTTAAAGTTCTGCTATGTGGCGCGGTATTATCCCGTATTGACGCCGGGCAAGAGCAA
CTCGGTCGCCGCATACACTATTCTCAGAATGACTTGGTTGAGTACTCACCAGTCACAGAAAAGCATCTTA
CGGATGGCATGACAGTAAGAGAATTATGCAGTGCTGCCATAACCATGAGTGATAACACTGCGGCCAACTT
ACTTCTGACAACGATCGGAGGACCGAAGGAGCTAACCGCTTTTTTGCACAACATGGGGGATCATGTAACT
CGCCTTGATCGTTGGGAACCGGAGCTGAATGAAGCCATACCAAACGACGAGCGTGACACCACGATGCCTG
TAGCAATGGCAACAACGTTGCGCAAACTATTAACTGGCGAACTACTTACTCTAGCTTCCCGGCAACAATT
AATAGACTGGATGGAGGCGGATAAAGTTGCAGGACCACTTCTGCGCTCGGCCCTTCCGGCTGGCTGGTTT
ATTGCTGATAAATCTGGAGCCGGTGAGCGTGGGTCTCGCGGTATCATTGCAGCACTGGGGCCAGATGGTA
AGCCCTCCCGTATCGTAGTTATCTACACGACGGGGAGTCAGGCAACTATGGATGAACGAAATAGACAGAT
CGCTGAGATAGGTGCCTCACTGATTAAGCATTGGTAACTGTCAGACCAAGTTTACTCATATATACTTTAG
ATTGATTTAAAACTTCATTTTTAATTTAAAAGGATCTAGGTGAAGATCCTTTTTGATAATCTCATGACCA
AAATCCCTTAACGTGAGTTTTCGTTCCACTGAGCGTCAGACCCCGTAGAAAAGATCAAAGGATCTTCTTG
AGATCCTTTTTTTCTGCGCGTAATCTGCTGCTTGCAAACAAAAAAACCACCGCTACCAGCGGTGGTTTGT
TTGCCGGATCAAGAGCTACCAACTCTTTTTCCGAAGGTAACTGGCTTCAGCAGAGCGCAGATACCAAATA
CTGTTCTTCTAGTGTAGCCGTAGTTAGGCCACCACTTCAAGAACTCTGTAGCACCGCCTACATACCTCGC
TCTGCTAATCCTGTTACCAGTGGCTGCTGCCAGTGGCGATAAGTCGTGTCTTACCGGGTTGGACTCAAGA
CGATAGTTACCGGATAAGGCGCAGCGGTCGGGCTGAACGGGGGGTTCGTGCACACAGCCCAGCTTGGAGC
GAACGACCTACACCGAACTGAGATACCTACAGCGTGAGCTATGAGAAAGCGCCACGCTTCCCGAAGGGAG
AAAGGCGGACAGGTATCCGGTAAGCGGCAGGGTCGGAACAGGAGAGCGCACGAGGGAGCTTCCAGGGGGA
AACGCCTGGTATCTTTATAGTCCTGTCGGGTTTCGCCACCTCTGACTTGAGCGTCGATTTTTGTGATGCT
CGTCAGGGGGGCGGAGCCTATGGAAAAACGCCAGCAACGCGGCCTTTTTACGGTTCCTGGCCTTTTGCTG
GCCTTTTGCTCACATGTCCTGCAGGCAGCTGCGCGCTCGCTCGCTCACTGAGGCCGCCCGGGCGTCGGGC
GACCTTTGGTCGCCCGGCCTCAGTGAGCGAGCGAGCGCGCAGAGAGGGAGTGGCCAACTCCATCACTAGG
GGTTCCTGCGGCCGCACGCGTGAGGGCCTATTTCCCATGATTCCTTCATATTTGCATATACGATACAAGG
CTGTTAGAGAGATAATTGGAATTAATTTGACTGTAAACACAAAGATATTAGTACAAAATACGTGACGTAG
AAAGTAATAATTTCTTGGGTAGTTTGCAGTTTTAAAATTATGTTTTAAAATGGACTATCATATGCTTACC
GTAACTTGAAAGTATTTCGATTTCTTGGCTTTATATATCTTGTGGAAAGGACGAAACACCGTGCCTTTCA
GTTTCTGGGTGTTTTAGAGCTAGAAATAGCAAGTTAAAATAAGGCTAGTCCGTTATCAACTTGAAAAAGT
GGGACCGAGTCGGTCCAGTACCACCCATCCAGAAACTGAAAGTTTTTTTGTTTGAACGCTGACGTCATCA
ACCCGCTCCAAGGAATCGCGGGCCCAGTGTCACTAGGCGGGAACACCCAGCGCGCGTGCGCCCTGGCAGG
AAGATGGCTGTGAGGGACAGGGGAGTGGCGCCCTGCAATATTTGCATGTCGCTATGTGTTCTGGGAAATC
ACCATAAACGTGAAATGTCTTTGGATTTGGGAATCTTATAAGTTCTGTATGAGGACCACAGATCCCCGAT
GAGTACGTCCATGTTGGGTTTTAGAGCTAGAAATAGCAAGTTAAAATAAGGCTAGTCCGTTATCAACTTG
AAAAAGTGGCACCGAGTCGGTGCTTTTTTTGACATTGATTATTGACTAGTTATTAATAGTAATCAATTAC
GGGGTCATTAGTTCATAGCCCATATATGGAGTTCCGCGTTACATAACTTACGGTAAATGGCCCGCCTGGC
TGACCGCCCAACGACCCCCGCCCATTGACGTCAATAATGACGTATGTTCCCATAGTAACGCCAATAGGGA
CTTTCCATTGACGTCAATGGGTGGAGTATTTACGGTAAACTGCCCACTTGGCAGTACATCAAGTGTATCA
TATGCCAAGTACGCCCCCTATTGACGTCAATGACGGTAAATGGCCCGCCTGGCATTATGCCCAGTACATG
ACCTTATGGGACTTTCCTACTTGGCAGTACATCTACGTATTAGTCATCGCTATTACCATGGTCGAGGTGA
GCCCCACGTTCTGCTTCACTCTCCCCATCTCCCCCCCCTCCCCACCCCCAATTTTGTATTTATTTATTTT
TTAATTATTTTGTGCAGCGATGGGGGCGGGGGGGG
